>Addgene plasmid #152622 | pGBW-m4134167 | depositor full sequence | sequence record 295634 | Full Sequence
CACCATGGGTTTTAGAAAAATGGCATTCCCATCTGGTAAAGTTGAGGGTTGTATGGTACAAGTAACTTGT
GGTACAACTACACTTAACGGTCTTTGGCTTGATGACGTAGTTTACTGTCCAAGACATGTGATCTGCACCT
CTGAAGACATGCTTAACCCTAATTATGAAGATTTACTCATTCGTAAGTCTAATCATAATTTCTTGGTACA
GGCTGGTAATGTTCAACTCAGGGTTATTGGACATTCTATGCAAAATTGTGTACTTAAGCTTAAGGTTGAT
ACAGCCAATCCTAAGACACCTAAGTATAAGTTTGTTCGCATTCAACCAGGACAGACTTTTTCAGTGTTAG
CTTGTTACAATGGTTCACCATCTGGTGTTTACCAATGTGCTATGAGGCCCAATTTCACTATTAAGGGTTC
ATTCCTTAATGGTTCATGTGGTAGTGTTGGTTTTAACATAGATTATGACTGTGTCTCTTTTTGTTACATG
CACCATATGGAATTACCAACTGGAGTTCATGCTGGCACAGACTTAGAAGGTAACTTTTATGGACCTTTTG
TTGACAGGCAAACAGCACAAGCAGCTGGTACGGACACAACTATTACAGTTAATGTTTTAGCTTGGTTGTA
CGCTGCTGTTATAAATGGAGACAGGTGGTTTCTCAATCGATTTACCACAACTCTTAATGACTTTAACCTT
GTGGCTATGAAGTACAATTATGAACCTCTAACACAAGACCATGTTGACATACTAGGACCTCTTTCTGCTC
AAACTGGAATTGCCGTTTTAGATATGTGTGCTTCATTAAAAGAATTACTGCAAAATGGTATGAATGGACG
TACCATATTGGGTAGTGCTTTATTAGAAGATGAATTTACACCTTTTGATGTTGTTAGACAATGCTCAGGT
GTTACTTTCGAAAACCTTTACTTTCAGTCGAAAGAAACCGCGGCAGCTAAGTTCGAGAGGCAGCACATGG
ACAGTTAAGCTAGCTTGACTGACTGAGATACAGCGTACCTTCAGCTCACAGACATGATAAGATACATTGA
TGAGTTTGGACAAACCACAACTAGAATGCAGTGAAAAAAATGCTTTATTTGTGAAATTTGTGATGCTATT
GCTTTATTTGTAACCATTATAAGCTGCAATAAACAAGTTAACAACAACAATTGCATTCATTTTATGTTTC
AGGTTCAGGGGGAGGTGTGGGAGGTTTTTTAAAGCAAGTAAAACCTCTACAAATGTGGTATTGGCCCATC
TCTATCGGTATCGTAGCATAACCCCTTGGGGCCTCTAAACGGGTCTTGAGGGGTTTTTTGTGCCCCTCGG
GCCGGATTGCTATCTACCGGCATTGGCGCAGAAAAAAATGCCTGATGCGACGCTGCGCGTCTTATACTCC
CACATATGCCAGATTCAGCAACGGATACGGCTTCCCCAACTTGCCCACTTCCATACGTGTCCTCCTTACC
AGAAATTTATCCTTAAGGTCGTCAGCTATCCTGCAGGCGATCTCTCGATTTCGATCAAGACATTCCTTTA
ATGGTCTTTTCTGGACACCACTAGGGGTCAGAAGTAGTTCATCAAACTTTCTTCCCTCCCTAATCTCATT
GGTTACCTTGGGCTATCGAAACTTAATTAACCAGTCAAGTCAGCTACTTGGCGAGATCGACTTGTCTGGG
TTTCGACTACGCTCAGAATTGCGTCAGTCAAGTTCGATCTGGTCCTTGCTATTGCACCCGTTCTCCGATT
ACGAGTTTCATTTAAATCATGTGAGCAAAAGGCCAGCAAAAGGCCAGGAACCGTAAAAAGGCCGCGTTGC
TGGCGTTTTTCCATAGGCTCCGCCCCCCTGACGAGCATCACAAAAATCGACGCTCAAGTCAGAGGTGGCG
AAACCCGACAGGACTATAAAGATACCAGGCGTTTCCCCCTGGAAGCTCCCTCGTGCGCTCTCCTGTTCCG
ACCCTGCCGCTTACCGGATACCTGTCCGCCTTTCTCCCTTCGGGAAGCGTGGCGCTTTCTCATAGCTCAC
GCTGTAGGTATCTCAGTTCGGTGTAGGTCGTTCGCTCCAAGCTGGGCTGTGTGCACGAACCCCCCGTTCA
GCCCGACCGCTGCGCCTTATCCGGTAACTATCGTCTTGAGTCCAACCCGGTAAGACACGACTTATCGCCA
CTGGCAGCAGCCACTGGTAACAGGATTAGCAGAGCGAGGTATGTAGGCGGTGCTACAGAGTTCTTGAAGT
GGTGGCCTAACTACGGCTACACTAGAAGAACAGTATTTGGTATCTGCGCTCTGCTGAAGCCAGTTACCTT
CGGAAAAAGAGTTGGTAGCTCTTGATCCGGCAAACAAACCACCGCTGGTAGCGGTGGTTTTTTTGTTTGC
AAGCAGCAGATTACGCGCAGAAAAAAAGGATCTCAAGAAGATCCTTTGATCTTTTCTACGGGGTCTGACG
CTCAGTGGAACGAAAACTCACGTTAAGGGATTTTGGTCATGAGATTATCAAAAAGGATCTTCACCTAGAT
CCTTTTAAATTAAAAATGAAGTTTTAAATCAATCTAAAGTATATATGAGTAAACTTGGTCTGACAGTTAC
CAATGCTTAATCAGTGAGGCACCTATCTCAGCGATCTGTCTATTTCGTTCATCCATAGTTGCATTTAAAT
TTCCGAACTCTCCAAGGCCCTCGTCGGAAAATCTTCAAACCTTTCGTCCGATCCATCTTGCAGGCTACCT
CTCGAACGAACTATCGCAAGTCTCTTGGCCGGCCTTGCGCCTTGGCTATTGCTTGGCAGCGCCTATCGCC
AGGTATTACTCCAATCCCGAATATCCGAGATCGGGATCACCCGAGAGAAGTTCAACCTACATCCTCAATC
CCGATCTATCCGAGATCCGAGGAATATCGAAATCGGGGCGCGCCTGGCCTCCGCGCCGGGTTTTGGCGCC
TCCCGCGGGCGCCCCCCTCGTCACGGCGAGCGCTGCCACGTCAGACGAAGGGCGCAGGAGCGTCCTGATC
CTTCCGCCCGGACGCTCAGGACAGCGGCCCGCTGCTCATAAGACTCGGCCTTAGAACCCCAGTATCAGCA
GAAGGACATTTTAGGACGGGACTTGGGTGACTCTAGGGCACTGGTTTTCTTTCCAGAGAGCGGAACAGGC
GAGGAAAAGTAGTCCCTTCTCGGCGATTCTGCGGAGGGATCTCCGTGGGGCGGTGAACGCCGATGATTAT
ATAAGGACGCGCCGGGTGTGGCACAGCTAGTTCCGTCGCAGCCGGGATTTGGGTCGCGGTTCTTGTTTGT
GGATCGCTGTGATCGTCACTTGGTGAGTAGCGGGCTGCTGGGCTGGCCGGGGCTTTCGTGGCCGCCGGGC
CGCTCGGTGGGACGGAAGCGTGTGGAGAGACCGCCAAGGGCTGTAGTCTGGGTCCGCGAGCAAGGTTGCC
CTGAACTGGGGGTTGGGGGGAGCGCAGCAAAATGGCGGCTGTTCCCGAGTCTTGAATGGAAGACGCTTGT
GAGGCGGGCTGTGAGGTCGTTGAAACAAGGTGGGGGGCATGGTGGGCGGCAAGAACCCAAGGTCTTGAGC
CCTTCGCTAATGCGGGAAAGCTCTTATTCGGGTGAGATGGGCTGGGCACCATCTGGGGACCCTGACGTGA
AGTTTGTCACTGACTGGAGAACTCGGTTTGTCGTCTGTTGCGGGGGCGGCAGTTATGGCGGTGCCGTTGG
GCAGTGCACCCGTACCTTTGGGAGCGCGCGCCCTCGTCGTGTCGTGACGTCACCCGTTCTGTTGGCTTAT
AATGCAGGGTGGGGCCACCTGCCGGTAGGTGTGCGGTAGGCTTTTCTCCGTCGCAGGACGCAGGGTTCGG
GCCTAGGGTAGGCTCTCCTGAATCGACAGGCGCCGGACCTCTGGTGAGGGGAGGGATAAGTGAGGCGTCA
GTTTCTTTGGTCGGTTTTATGTACCTATCTTCTTAAGTAGCTGAAGCTCCGGTTTTGAACTATGCGCTCG
GGGTTGGCGAGTGTGTTTTGTGAAGTTTTTTAGGCACCTTTTGAAATGTAATCATTTGGGTCAATATGTA
ATTTTCAGTGTTAGACTTGTAAATTGTCCGCTAAATTCTGGCCGTTTTTGGCTTTTTTGTTAGACAACAT
GACCGAGTACAAGCCCACGGTGCGCCTCGCCACCCGCGACGACGTCCCCAGGGCCGTACGCACCCTCGCC
GCCGCGTTCGCCGACTACCCCGCCACGCGCCACACCGTCGATCCGGACCGCCACATCGAGCGGGTCACCG
AGCTGCAAGAACTCTTCCTCACGCGCGTCGGGCTCGACATCGGCAAGGTGTGGGTCGCGGACGACGGCGC
CGCGGTGGCGGTCTGGACCACGCCGGAGAGCGTCGAAGCGGGGGCGGTGTTCGCCGAGATCGGCCCGCGC
ATGGCCGAGTTGAGCGGTTCCCGGCTGGCCGCGCAGCAACAGATGGAGGGCCTCCTGGCGCCGCACCGGC
CCAAGGAGCCCGCGTGGTTCCTGGCCACCGTCGGCGTCTCGCCCGACCACCAGGGCAAGGGTCTGGGCAG
CGCCGTCGTGCTCCCCGGAGTGGAGGCCGCCGAGCGCGCCGGGGTGCCCGCCTTCCTGGAGACCTCCGCG
CCCCGCAACCTCCCCTTCTACGAGCGGCTCGGCTTCACCGTCACCGCCGACGTCGAGGTGCCCGAAGGAC
CGCGCACCTGGTGCATGACCCGCAAGCCCGGTGCCTAGGCTAGTATGTAAGCCTAGTCTTAGATAATAAA
ATCGCTATCCATCGAAGATGGATGTGTGTTGGTTTTTTGTGTGTGTAACGCTAGGCGCGCCTGGTGTACC
GAGAACGATCCTCTCAGTGCGAGTCTCGACGATCCATATCGTTGCTTGGCAGTCAGCCAGTCGGAATCCA
GCTTGGGACCCAGGAAGTCCAATCGTCAGATATTGTACTCAAGCCTGGTCACGGCAGCGTACCGATCTGT
TTAAACCTAGATATTGATAGTCTGATCGGTCAACGTATAATCGAGTCCTAGCTTTTGCAAACATCTATCA
AGAGACAGGATCAGCAGGAGGCTTTCGCATGAGTATTCAACATTTCCGTGTCGCCCTTATTCCCTTTTTT
GCGGCATTTTGCCTTCCTGTTTTTGCTCACCCAGAAACGCTGGTGAAAGTAAAAGATGCTGAAGATCAGT
TGGGTGCGCGAGTGGGTTACATCGAACTGGATCTCAACAGCGGTAAGATCCTTGAGAGTTTTCGCCCCGA
AGAACGCTTTCCAATGATGAGCACTTTTAAAGTTCTGCTATGTGGCGCGGTATTATCCCGTATTGACGCC
GGGCAAGAGCAACTCGGTCGCCGCATACACTATTCTCAGAATGACTTGGTTGAGTATTCACCAGTCACAG
AAAAGCATCTTACGGATGGCATGACAGTAAGAGAATTATGCAGTGCTGCCATAACCATGAGTGATAACAC
TGCGGCCAACTTACTTCTGACAACGATTGGAGGACCGAAGGAGCTAACCGCTTTTTTGCACAACATGGGG
GATCATGTAACTCGCCTTGATCGTTGGGAACCGGAGCTGAATGAAGCCATACCAAACGACGAGCGTGACA
CCACGATGCCTGTAGCAATGGCAACAACCTTGCGTAAACTATTAACTGGCGAACTACTTACTCTAGCTTC
CCGGCAACAGTTGATAGACTGGATGGAGGCGGATAAAGTTGCAGGACCACTTCTGCGCTCGGCCCTTCCG
GCTGGCTGGTTTATTGCTGATAAATCTGGAGCCGGTGAGCGTGGGTCTCGCGGTATCATTGCAGCACTGG
GGCCAGATGGTAAGCCCTCCCGTATCGTAGTTATCTACACGACGGGGAGTCAGGCAACTATGGATGAACG
AAATAGACAGATCGCTGAGATAGGTGCCTCACTGATTAAGCATTGGTAACCGATTCTAGGTGCATTGGCG
CAGAAAAAAATGCCTGATGCGACGCTGCGCGTCTTATACTCCCACATATGCCAGATTCAGCAACGGATAC
GGCTTCCCCAACTTGCCCACTTCCATACGTGTCCTCCTTACCAGAAATTTATCCTTAAGATCGTTTAAAC
TCGACTCTGGCTCTATCGAATCTCCGTCGTTTCGAGCTTACGCGAACAGCCGTGGCGCTCATTTGCTCGT
CGGGCATCGAATCTCGTCAGCTATCGTCAGCTTACCTTTTTGGCAGCGATCGCGGCTCCCGACATCTTGG
ACCATTAGCTCCACAGGTATCTTCTTCCCTCTAGTGGTCATAACAGCAGCTTCAGCTACCTCTCAATTCA
AAAAACCCCTCAAGACCCGTTTAGAGGCCCCAAGGGGTTATGCTATCAATCGTTGCGTTACACACACAAA
AAACCAACACACATCCATCTTCGATGGATAGCGATTTTATTATCTAACTGCTGATCGAGTGTAGCCAGAT
CTAGTAATCAATTACGGGGTCATTAGTTCATAGCCCATATATGGAGTTCCGCGTTACATAACTTACGGTA
AATGGCCCGCCTGGCTGACCGCCCAACGACCCCCGCCCATTGACGTCAATAATGACGTATGTTCCCATAG
TAACGCCAATAGGGACTTTCCATTGACGTCAATGGGTGGAGTATTTACGGTAAACTGCCCACTTGGCAGT
ACATCAAGTGTATCATATGCCAAGTACGCCCCCTATTGACGTCAATGACGGTAAATGGCCCGCCTGGCAT
TATGCCCAGTACATGACCTTATGGGACTTTCCTACTTGGCAGTACATCTACGTATTAGTCATCGCTATTA
CCATGCTGATGCGGTTTTGGCAGTACATCAATGGGCGTGGATAGCGGTTTGACTCACGGGGATTTCCAAG
TCTCCACCCCATTGACGTCAATGGGAGTTTGTTTTGGCACCAAAATCAACGGGACTTTCCAAAATGTCGT
AACAACTCCGCCCCATTGACGCAAATGGGCGGTAGGCGTGTACGGTGGGAGGTCTATATAAGCAGAGCTG
GTTTAGTGAACCGTCAGATCAGATCTTTGTCGATCCTACCATCCACTCGACACACCCGCCAGCGGCCGC
Features (pLannotate 1.2.2; 19 found; start..end, strand, type, name):
      8..922     +  CDS            R1A_SARS2 (fragment): Experimental evidence at protein level: Swiss-Prot protein existence level 1. [Non-structural protein 10]: Plays a pivotal role in viral transcription by stimulating both nsp14 3'-5' exoribonuclease and nsp16 2'-O-methyltransferase activities. Therefore plays an essential role in viral mRNAs cap methylation. From Severe acute respiratory syndrome coronavirus 2 (2019-nCoV) (SARS-CoV-2).
   1038..1159    -  polyA_signal   SV40 poly(A) signal: SV40 polyadenylation signal
   1182..1251    -  CDS            large T antigen (fragment): large T antigen from SV40 (simian virus 40)
   1274..1320    +  terminator     T7 terminator: transcription terminator for bacteriophage T7 RNA polymerase
   1350..1486    +  terminator     rrnG terminator: transcription terminator from the E. coli ribosomal RNA rrnG operon (Albrechtsen et al., 1991)
   1531..1602    +  misc_feature   3' β-globin insulator: insulator downstream of the human β-globin locus (Farrell et al., 2002)
   1828..2416    -  rep_origin     ori: high-copy-number ColE1/pMB1/pBR322/pUC origin of replication
   2588..2652    -  CDS            bla(M) (fragment): β-lactamase lacking the signal sequence; bla(M); allows cytosolic expression of β-lactamase
   2916..4125    +  promoter       UbC promoter: human ubiquitin C promoter
   4129..4726    +  CDS            PuroR (fragment): puromycin N-acetyltransferase; pac from Streptomyces; confers resistance to puromycin
   4755..4803    +  polyA_signal   poly(A) signal: synthetic polyadenylation signal
   5069..5929    +  CDS            AmpR: β-lactamase; bla; confers resistance to ampicillin, carbenicillin, and related antibiotics
   5942..6078    +  terminator     rrnG terminator: transcription terminator from the E. coli ribosomal RNA rrnG operon (Albrechtsen et al., 1991)
   6223..6294    +  misc_feature   5' β-globin insulator: insulator upstream of the human β-globin locus (Farrell et al., 2002)
   6299..6345    -  terminator     T7 terminator: transcription terminator for bacteriophage T7 RNA polymerase
   6363..6411    -  polyA_signal   poly(A) signal: synthetic polyadenylation signal
   6492..6795    +  enhancer       CMV enhancer: human cytomegalovirus immediate early enhancer
   6868..6885    -  promoter       CMV promoter (fragment): human cytomegalovirus (CMV) immediate early promoter
   6948..6999    +  promoter       CMVd2 promoter: truncated human cytomegalovirus (CMV) immediate early promoter that yields moderately reduced expression relative to the full-length promoter
