[The description below was written by a language model from this plasmid's Addgene catalogue record and pLannotate feature annotations shown in this document.]
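Description:
pGBW-m4134167 is a mammalian expression plasmid built on the pTwist_CMV_Puro_6 backbone and carrying the wild-type SARS-CoV-2 3C-like proteinase (nsp5, the main protease excised from the ORF1ab polyprotein). It is propagated in E. coli as a high-copy plasmid through a ColE1/pUC-type origin and selected with ampicillin via a full-length β-lactamase gene. A short additional β-lactamase fragment annotated near the origin appears to be a backbone remnant. For selection in mammalian cells, a separate cassette places puromycin N-acetyltransferase under the human ubiquitin C promoter, followed by a synthetic polyadenylation signal.

The roughly 0.9 kb protease coding sequence sits immediately downstream of the CMV immediate-early enhancer and promoter elements, which span the numbering origin of the circular map. An SV40 polyadenylation signal lies downstream of the insert, although it is annotated on the opposite strand. The automated annotation matches the insert to the SARS-CoV-2 replicase polyprotein 1a. Its attached descriptive text refers to nsp10, but that is generic text for the polyprotein entry, and the catalogue identifies the fragment as nsp5. According to the catalogue, the backbone supplies a C-terminal S-tag preceded by a TEV protease cleavage site, which would allow detection or affinity capture followed by tag removal. These tag elements are not individually annotated in the feature table. The expression unit is flanked by β-globin insulator elements and by bacterial and T7 transcription terminators plus a synthetic poly(A) signal upstream of the enhancer, an arrangement that should limit transcriptional read-through from neighbouring regions. The construct is suited to transient or puromycin-selected expression of the viral protease in mammalian cells. The record does not specify particular downstream applications.
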