Addgene plasmid #152622: pGBW-m4134167
Purpose: Mammalian expression plasmid for SARS-CoV-2 3C-like proteinase
Depositing lab: Ginkgo Bioworks & Benjie Chen. Depositing organization: Ginkgo Bioworks.
Backbone
  Vector backbone: pTwist_CMV_Puro_6
  Backbone size w/o insert (bp): 6080
  Vector type: Mammalian Expression
  Selectable markers: Puromycin
Growth in bacteria
  Bacterial resistance: Ampicillin, 100 μg/mL
  Growth temperature: 37°C
  Growth strain: DH5alpha
  Copy number: High Copy
Gene/Insert
  Gene/Insert name: SARS-CoV-2 3C-like proteinase (alt name: nsp5)
  Species: Severe acute respiratory syndrome coronavirus 2
  Insert size (bp): 911
  Mutation: wt
  Entrez Gene: ORF1ab (a.k.a. GU280_gp01)
  Promoter: CMV
  Tag / fusion protein: Cleavable TEV;S-tag (C terminal on backbone)
  Cloning method: Unknown
Resource information
  A portion of this plasmid was derived from a plasmid made by: GinkgoBioworks
Depositor comments: NCBI reference sequence: YP_009725301.1
How to cite: pGBW-m4134167 was a gift from Ginkgo Bioworks & Benjie Chen (Addgene plasmid # 152622 ; http://n2t.net/addgene:152622 ; RRID:Addgene_152622)
